>Addgene plasmid #147618 | pnEA-NvG-HsNot2_344-540_T | addgene full sequence | sequence record 357280 | Addgene NGS Result
TTCTTGAAGACGAAAGGGCCTCGTGATACGCCTATTTTTATAGGTTAATGTCATGATAATAATGGTTTCT
TAGACGTCAGGTGGCACTTTTCGGGGAAATGTGCGCGGAACCCCTATTTGTTTATTTTTCTAAATACATT
CAAATATGTATCCGCTCATGAGACAATAACCCTGATAAATGCTTCAATAATATTGAAAAAGGAAGAGTAT
GAGTATTCAACATTTCCGTGTCGCCCTTATTCCCTTTTTTGCGGCATTTTGCCTTCCTGTTTTTGCTCAC
CCAGAAACGCTGGTGAAAGTAAAAGATGCTGAAGATCAGTTGGGTGCACGAGTGGGTTACATCGAACTGG
ATCTCAACAGCGGTAAGATCCTTGAGAGTTTTCGCCCCGAAGAACGTTTTCCAATGATGAGCACTTTTAA
AGTTCTGCTATGTGGCGCGGTATTATCCCGTGTTGACGCCGGGCAAGAGCAACTCGGTCGCCGCATACAC
TATTCTCAGAATGACTTGGTTGAGTACTCACCAGTCACAGAAAAGCATCTTACGGATGGCATGACAGTAA
GAGAATTATGCAGTGCTGCCATAACCATGAGTGATAACACTGCGGCCAACTTACTTCTGACAACGATCGG
AGGACCGAAGGAGCTAACCGCTTTTTTGCACAACATGGGGGATCATGTAACTCGCCTTGATCGTTGGGAA
CCGGAGCTGAATGAAGCCATACCAAACGACGAGCGTGACACCACGATGCCTGCAGCAATGGCAACAACGT
TGCGCAAACTATTAACTGGCGAACTACTTACTCTAGCTTCCCGGCAACAATTAATAGACTGGATGGAGGC
GGATAAAGTTGCAGGACCACTTCTGCGCTCGGCCCTTCCGGCTGGCTGGTTTATTGCTGATAAATCTGGA
GCCGGTGAGCGTGGGTCTCGCGGTATCATTGCAGCACTGGGGCCAGATGGTAAGCCCTCCCGTATCGTAG
TTATCTACACGACGGGGAGTCAGGCAACTATGGATGAACGAAATAGACAGATCGCTGAGATAGGTGCCTC
ACTGATTAAGCATTGGTAACTGTCAGACCAAGTTTACTCATATATACTTTAGATTGATTTAAAACTTCAT
TTTTAATTTAAAAGGATCTAGGTGAAGATCCTTTTTGATAATCTCATGACCAAAATCCCTTAACGTGAGT
TTTCGTTCCACTGAGCGTCAGACCCCGTAGAAAAGATCAAAGGATCTTCTTGAGATCCTTTTTTTCTGCG
CGTAATCTGCTGCTTGCAAACAAAAAAACCACCGCTACCAGCGGTGGTTTGTTTGCCGGATCAAGAGCTA
CCAACTCTTTTTCCGAAGGTAACTGGCTTCAGCAGAGCGCAGATACCAAATACTGTCCTTCTAGTGTAGC
CGTAGTTAGGCCACCACTTCAAGAACTCTGTAGCACCGCCTACATACCTCGCTCTGCTAATCCTGTTACC
AGTGGCTGCTGCCAGTGGCGATAAGTCGTGTCTTACCGGGTTGGACTCAAGACGATAGTTACCGGATAAG
GCGCAGCGGTCGGGCTGAACGGGGGGTTCGTGCACACAGCCCAGCTTGGAGCGAACGACCTACACCGAAC
TGAGATACCTACAGCGTGAGCTATGAGAAAGCGCCACGCTTCCCGAAGGGAGAAAGGCGGACAGGTATCC
GGTAAGCGGCAGGGTCGGAACAGGAGAGCGCACGAGGGAGCTTCCAGGGGGAAACGCCTGGTATCTTTAT
AGTCCTGTCGGGTTTCGCCACCTCTGACTTGAGCGTCGATTTTTGTGATGCTCGTCAGGGGGGCGGAGCC
TATGGAAAAACGCCAGCAACGCGGCCTTTTTACGGTTCCTGGCCTTTTGCTGGCCTTTTGCTCACATGTT
CTTTCCTGCGTTATCCCCTGATTCTGTGGATAACCGTATTACCGCCTTTGAGTGAGCTGATACCGCTCGC
CGCAGCCGAACGACCGAGCGCAGCGAGTCAGTGAGCGAGGAAGCGGAAGAGCGCCTGATGCGGTATTTTC
TCCTTACGCATCTGTGCGGTATTTCACACCGCAATGGTGCACTCTCAGTACAATCTGCTCTGATGCCGCA
TAGTTAAGCCAGTATACACTCCGCTATCGCTACGTGACTGGGTCATGGCTGCGCCCCGACACCCGCCAAC
ACCCGCTGACGCGCCCTGACGGGCTTGTCTGCTCCCGGCATCCGCTTACAGACAAGCTGTGACCGTCTCC
GGGAGCTGCATGTGTCAGAGGTTTTCACCGTCATCACCGAAACGCGCGAGGCAGCTGCGGTAAAGCTCAT
CAGCGTGGTCGTGAAGCGATTCACAGATGTCTGCCTGTTCATCCGCGTCCAGCTCGTTGAGTTTCTCCAG
AAGCGTTAATGTCTGGCTTCTGATAAAGCGGGCCATGTTAAGGGCGGTTTTTTCCTGTTTGGTCACTGAT
GCCTCCGTGTAAGGGGGATTTCTGTTCATGGGGGTAATGATACCGATGAAACGAGAGAGGATGCTCACGA
TACGGGTTACTGATGATGAACATGCCCGGTTACTGGAACGTTGTGAGGGTAAACAACTGGCGGTATGGAT
GCGGCGGGACCAGAGAAAAATCACTCAGGGTCAATGCCAGCGCTTCGTTAATACAGATGTAGGTGTTCCA
CAGGGTAGCCAGCAGCATCCTGCGATGCAGATCCGGAACATAATGGTGCAGGGCGCTGACTTCCGCGTTT
CCAGACTTTACGAAACACGGAAACCGAAGACCATTCATGTTGTTGCTCAGGTCGCAGACGTTTTGCAGCA
GCAGTCGCTTCACGTTCGCTCGCGTATCGGTGATTCATTCTGCTAACCAGTAAGGCAACCCCGCCAGCCT
AGCCGGGTCCTCAACGACAGGAGCACGATCATGCGCACCCGTGGCCAGGACCCAACGCTGCCCGAGATGC
GCCGCGTGCGGCTGCTGGAGATGGCGGACGCGATGGATATGTTCTGCCAAGGGTTGGTTTGCGCATTCAC
AGTTCTCCGCAAGAATTGATTGGCTCCAATTCTTGGAGTGGTGAATCCGTTAGCGAGGTGCCGCCGGCTT
CCATTCAGGTCGAGGTGGCCCGGCTCCATGCACCGCGACGCAACGCGGGGAGGCAGACAAGGTATAGGGC
GGCGCCTACAATCCATGCCAACCCGTTCCATGTGCTCGCCGAGGCGGCATAAATCGCCGTGACGATCAGC
GGTCCAATGATCGAAGTTAGGCTGGTAAGAGCCGCGAGCGATCCTTGAAGCTGTCCCTGATGGTCGTCAT
CTACCTGCCTGGACAGCATGGCCTGCAACGCGGGCATCCCGATGCCGCCGGAAGCGAGAAGAATCATAAT
GGGGAAGGCCATCCAGCCTCGCGTCGCGAACGCCAGCAAGACGTAGCCCAGCGCGTCGGCCGCCATGCCG
GCGATAATGGCCTGCTTCTCGCCGAAACGTTTGGTGGCGGGACCAGTGACGAAGGCTTGAGCGAGGGCGT
GCAAGATTCCGAATACCGCAAGCGACAGGCCGATCATCGTCGCGCTCCAGCGAAAGCGGTCCTCGCCGAA
AATGACCCAGAGCGCTGCCGGCACCTGTCCTACGAGTTGCATGATAAAGAAGACAGTCATAAGTGCGGCG
ACGATAGTCATGCCCCGCGCCCACCGGAAGGAGCTGACTGGGTTGAAGGCTCTCAAGGGCATCGGTCGAG
ATCCCGGTGCCTAATGAGTGAGCTAACTTACATTAATTGCGTTGCGCTCACTGCCCGCTTTCCAGTCGGG
AAACTGTCGTGCCAGCTGCATTAATGAATCGGCCAACGCGCGGGGAGAGGCGGTTTGCGTATTGGGCGCC
AGGGTGGTTTTTCTTTTCACCAGTGAGACGGGCAACAGCTGATTGCCCTTCACCGCCTGGCCCTGAGAGA
GTTGCAGCAAGCGGTCCACGCTGGTTTGCCCCAGCAGGCGAAAATCCTGTTTGATGGTGGTTAACGGCGG
GATATAACATGAGCTGTCTTCGGTATCGTCGTATCCCACTACCGAGATATCCGCACCAACGCGCAGCCCG
GACTCGGTAATGGCGCGCATTGCGCCCAGCGCCATCTGATCGTTGGCAACCAGCATCGCAGTGGGAACGA
TGCCCTCATTCAGCATTTGCATGGTTTGTTGAAAACCGGACATGGCACTCCAGTCGCCTTCCCGTTCCGC
TATCGGCTGAATTTGATTGCGAGTGAGATATTTATGCCAGCCAGCCAGACGCAGACGCGCCGAGACAGAA
CTTAATGGGCCCGCTAACAGCGCGATTTGCTGGTGACCCAATGCGACCAGATGCTCCACGCCCAGTCGCG
TACCGTCTTCATGGGAGAAAATAATACTGTTGATGGGTGTCTGGTCAGAGACATCAAGAAATAACGCCGG
AACATTAGTGCAGGCAGCTTCCACAGCAATGGCATCCTGGTCATCCAGCGGATAGTTAATGATCAGCCCA
CTGACGCGTTGCGCGAGAAGATTGTGCACCGCCGCTTTACAGGCTTCGACGCCGCTTCGTTCTACCATCG
ACACCACCACGCTGGCACCCAGTTGATCGGCGCGAGATTTAATCGCCGCGACAATTTGCGACGGCGCGTG
CAGGGCCAGACTGGAGGTGGCAACGCCAATCAGCAACGACTGTTTGCCCGCCAGTTGTTGTGCCACGCGG
TTGGGAATGTAATTCAGCTCCGCCATCGCCGCTTCCACTTTTTCCCGCGTTTTCGCAGAAACGTGGCTGG
CCTGGTTCACCACGCGGGAAACGGTCTGATAAGAGACACCGGCATACTCTGCGACATCGTATAACGTTAC
TGGTTTCACATTCACCACCCTGAATTGACTCTCTTCCGGGCGCTATCATGCCATACCGCGAAAGGTTTTG
CGCCATTCGATGGTGTCCGGGATCTCGACGCTCTCCCTTATGCGACTCCTGCATTAGGAAGCAGCCCAGT
AGTAGGTTGAGGCCGTTGAGCACCGCCGCCGCAAGGAATGGTGCATGCAAGGAGATGGCGCCCAACAGTC
CCCCGGCCACGGGGCCTGCCACCATACCCACGCCGAAACAAGCGCTCATGAGCCCGAAGTGGCGAGCCCG
ATCTTCCCCATCGGTGATGTCGGCGATATAGGCGCCAGCAACCGCACCTGTGGCGCCGGTGATGCCGGCC
ACGATGCGTCCGGCGTAGAGGATCGAGATCTCGATCCCGCGAAATTAATACGACTCACTATAGGGGAATT
GTGAGCGGATAACAATTCCCCACTAGTAATAATTTTGTTTAACTTTAAGAAGGAGATATACCATGGCCCC
TATACTAGGTTATTGGAAAATTAAGGGCCTTGTGCAACCCACTCGACTTCTTTTGGAATATCTTGAAGAA
AAATATGAAGAGCATTTGTATGAGCGCGATGAAGGTGATAAATGGCGAAACAAAAAGTTTGAATTGGGTT
TGGAGTTTCCCAATCTTCCTTATTATATTGATGGTGATGTTAAATTAACACAGTCTATGGCCATCATACG
TTATATAGCTGACAAGCACAACATGTTGGGTGGTTGTCCAAAAGAGCGTGCAGAGATTTCAATGCTTGAA
GGAGCGGTTTTGGATATTAGATACGGTGTTTCGAGAATTGCATATAGTAAAGACTTTGAAACTCTCAAAG
TTGATTTTCTTAGCAAGCTACCTGAAATGCTGAAAATGTTCGAAGATCGTTTATGTCATAAAACATATTT
AAATGGTGATCATGTAACCCATCCTGACTTCATGTTGTATGACGCTCTTGATGTTGTTTTATACATGGAC
CCAATGTGCCTGGATGCGTTCCCAAAATTAGTTTGTTTTAAAAAACGTATTGAAGCTATCCCACAAATTG
ATAAGTACTTGAAATCCAGCAAGTATATAGCATGGCCTTTGCAGGGCTGGCAAGCCACGTTTGGTGGTGG
CGACCATCCGCCAAAATCGGATGGTACCGGCAGCGGCGAAAACCTTTACTTCCAGGGCCATATGCTCGAG
ACTAACATTCCTCAAGGGATGGTGACGGACCAATTTGGAATGATTGGCCTGTTAACATTTATCAGGGCAG
CAGAGACAGACCCAGGAATGGTACATCTTGCATTAGGAAGTGACTTAACAACATTAGGCCTCAATCTGAA
CTCTCCTGAAAATCTCTACCCCAAATTTGCGTCACCCTGGGCATCTTCACCTTGTCGACCTCAAGACATA
GACTTCCATGTTCCATCTGAGTACTTAACGAACATTCACATTAGGGATAAGCTGGCTGCAATAAAACTTG
GCCGATATGGTGAAGACCTTCTCTTCTATCTCTATTACATGAATGGAGGAGACGTATTACAACTTTTAGC
TGCAGTGGAGCTTTTTAACCGTGATTGGAGATACCACAAAGAAGAACGAGTATGGATTACCAGGGCACCA
GGCATGGAGCCAACAATGAAAACCAATACCTATGAGAGGGGAACATATTACTTCTTTGACTGTCTTAACT
GGAGGAAAGTAGCTAAGGAGTTCCATCTGGAATATGACAAATTAGAAGAACGGCCTCACCTGCCATCCAC
CTTCAACTACAACCCTGCTCAGCAAGCCTTCTAAGGATCCTAATAGTCTAGAGCTAGCCCTAGGAGATCC
GGCTGCTAACAAAGCCCGAAAGGAAGCTGAGTTGGCTGCTGCCACCGCTGAGCAATAACTAGCATAACCC
CTTGGGGCCTCTAAACGGGTCTTGAGGGGTTTTTTGCTGAAAGGAGGAACTATATCCGGATATCCCGCAA
GAGGCCCGGCAGTACCGGCATAACCAAGCCTATGCCTACAGCATCCAGGGTGACGGTGCCGAGGATGACG
ATGAGCGCATTGTTAGATTTCATACACGGTGCCTGACTGCGTTAGCAATTTAACTGTGATAAACTACCGC
ATTAAAGCTTATCGATGATAAGCTGTCAAACATGAGAA
Features (pLannotate 1.2.2; 20 found; start..end, strand, type, name):
    104..208     +  promoter       AmpR promoter: bla
    209..1069    +  CDS            AmpR: β-lactamase; bla; confers resistance to ampicillin, carbenicillin, and related antibiotics
   1240..1828    +  rep_origin     ori: high-copy-number ColE1/pMB1/pBR322/pUC origin of replication
   2014..2153    -  misc_feature   bom: basis of mobility region from pBR322
   2255..2446    -  CDS            rop: Rop protein, which maintains plasmids at low copy number; rop
   2463..2843    +  CDS            YPB1_ECOLX: Protein predicted: Swiss-Prot protein existence level 4. From Escherichia coli.
   3085..3709    -  CDS            TcR (fragment): tetracycline efflux protein; tet; confers resistance to tetracycline
   3724..3745    -  protein_bind   CAP binding site: CAP binding activates transcription in the presence of cAMP. E. coli catabolite activator protein
   3758..4839    -  CDS            lacI: lac repressor; lacI; The lac repressor binds to the lac operator to inhibit transcription in E. coli. This inhibition can be relieved by adding lactose or isopropyl-β-D-thiogalactopyranoside (IPTG).
   4840..4917    -  promoter       lacI promoter: lacI
   4925..5204    -  CDS            TcR (fragment): tetracycline efflux protein; tet; confers resistance to tetracycline
   5226..5244    +  promoter       T7 promoter: promoter for bacteriophage T7 RNA polymerase
   5245..5269    +  protein_bind   lac operator: The lac repressor binds to the lac operator to inhibit transcription in E. coli. This inhibition can be relieved by adding lactose or isopropyl-β-D-thiogalactopyranoside (IPTG). lac repressor encoded by lacI
   5284..5306    +  RBS            RBS: efficient ribosome binding site from bacteriophage T7 gene 10 (Olins and Rangwala, 1989)
   5317..5967    +  CDS            GST: glutathione S-transferase from Schistosoma japonicum
   6021..6611    +  CDS            CNOT2 (fragment): CNOT2_HUMAN - Also known as CDC36, NOT2. Experimental evidence at protein level: Swiss-Prot protein existence level 1. Component of the CCR4-NOT complex which is one of the major cellular mRNA deadenylases and is linked to various cellular processes including bulk mRNA degradation, miRNA-mediated repression, translational repression during translational initiation and general transcription regulation. Additional complex functions may be a consequence of its influence on mRNA expression. Required for the CCR4- NOT complex structural integrity. Can repress transcription and may link the CCR4-NOT
   6652..6701    +  CDS            SET1 (fragment): solubility-enhancement tag derived from T7 phage gene 10B
   6709..6756    +  terminator     T7 terminator: transcription terminator for bacteriophage T7 RNA polymerase
   6779..6883    -  CDS            TcR (fragment): tetracycline efflux protein; tet; confers resistance to tetracycline
   6931..6959    -  promoter       tet promoter: E. coli promoter for tetracycline efflux protein gene
