[The description below was written by a language model from this plasmid's Addgene catalogue record and pLannotate feature annotations shown in this document.]
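Description:
pnEA-NvG-HsNot2_344-540_T is a bacterial expression plasmid of about 7 kb for producing a fragment of human CNOT2 (NOT2), residues 344–540, in E. coli. The catalogue lists the backbone as unknown, but the annotated features show a pET-like, pBR322-derived architecture. It carries a ColE1/pMB1-type origin together with the bom mobility region and the rop gene. Rop holds copy number down, which is consistent with the recorded low-copy status. Selection is by ampicillin through the bla gene under its own promoter. Several disrupted pieces of the tetracycline resistance gene and its promoter are also annotated. These appear to be non-functional remnants of the parental pBR322 sequence, interrupted by the expression cassette and the lacI gene.

The expression cassette consists of a T7 promoter followed by a lac operator and the phage T7 gene 10 ribosome binding site. It drives an N-terminal Schistosoma japonicum GST fused, through a short linker, to the CNOT2 fragment, and it ends at a T7 terminator. The linker content, such as any protease cleavage site, is not annotated. The plasmid-encoded lacI supplies repressor, so transcription needs a host that provides T7 RNA polymerase and is inducible with IPTG. A short match to a T7 gene 10–derived sequence lies downstream of the insert, before the terminator, and is probably vector sequence rather than a deliberate tag.

The GST moiety allows glutathione affinity purification or pull-down assays. According to the feature annotation, CNOT2 is a component of the CCR4-NOT deadenylase complex and is required for its structural integrity. The associated publication concerns the structure and assembly of the NOT module of the human complex, which suggests use in recombinant protein production for structural and interaction studies.
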