Addgene plasmid #147618: pnEA-NvG-HsNot2_344-540_T
Purpose: Bacterial Expression of HsNot2_344-540
Depositing lab: Elisa Izaurralde. Depositing organization: Max Planck Institute for Developmental Biology. Publication: Structure and assembly of the NOT module of the human CCR4-NOT complex. Boland A, Chen Y, Raisch T, Jonas S, Kuzuoglu-Ozturk D, Wohlbold L, Weichenrieder O, Izaurralde E. Nat Struct Mol Biol. 2013 Nov;20(11):1289-97. doi: 10.1038/nsmb.2681. Epub 2013 Oct 13. PubMed 24121232.
Backbone
  Vector backbone: Unknown
  Vector type: Bacterial Expression
Growth in bacteria
  Bacterial resistance: Ampicillin, 100 μg/mL
  Growth temperature: 37°C
  Growth strain: DH5alpha
  Copy number: Low Copy
Gene/Insert
  Gene/Insert name: HsNot2_344-540 (alt name: CNOT2)
  Species: H. sapiens (human)
  Entrez Gene: CNOT2 (a.k.a. CDC36, HSPC131, IDNADFS, NOT2, NOT2H)
  Cloning method: Unknown
Terms and licenses: Academic/Nonprofit Terms; Industry Terms: Not Available to Industry
Depositor comments: ORF extracted from NCBI: NM_014515.5. Plasmids from this collection were made available to the research community and donated after the lab closed. Please note that the sequence provided by the depositing laboratory may be theoretical/predicted or based on Sanger sequencing results. There may be discrepancies between sequencing results obtained by Addgene and the depositor sequence. If an Addgene verified sequence is not available, please contact before placing your order to request that our lab fully sequence the plasmid.
How to cite: pnEA-NvG-HsNot2_344-540_T was a gift from Elisa Izaurralde (Addgene plasmid # 147618 ; http://n2t.net/addgene:147618 ; RRID:Addgene_147618)
